Addgene plasmid #107117: pET21d-colEdes9/Imdes9
Purpose: plasmid for expression of computationally designed colicin endonuclease and immunity pair, des9
Depositing lab: Sarel Fleishman. Depositing organization: Weizmann Institute of Science. Publication: Ultrahigh specificity in a network of computationally designed protein-interaction pairs. Netzer R, Listov D, Lipsh R, Dym O, Albeck S, Knop O, Kleanthous C, Fleishman SJ. Nat Commun. 2018 Dec 11;9(1):5286. doi: 10.1038/s41467-018-07722-9. PubMed 30538236.
Backbone
  Vector backbone: pET21d
  Backbone size w/o insert (bp): 5440
  Vector type: Bacterial Expression
Growth in bacteria
  Bacterial resistance: Ampicillin, 100 μg/mL
  Growth temperature: 37°C
  Growth strain: T7 Express lysY/Iq (NEB)
  Copy number: High Copy
Gene/Insert
  Gene/Insert name: colEdes9/Imdes9
  Species: Synthetic
  Promoter: T7
  Tag / fusion protein: His-tag (C terminal on backbone)
  Cloning method: Restriction Enzyme; 5′ cloning site NcoI (not destroyed); 3′ cloning site XhoI (not destroyed)
  Sequencing primers: 5′ TAATACGACTCACTATAGGG; 3′ GCTAGTTATTGCTCAGCGG
Terms and licenses: Academic/Nonprofit Terms; Industry Terms: Not Available to Industry
Depositor comments: Two genes in tandem (colE, Im), separated by 2 nucleotides (AA). See partial sequences. AA sequence of colEdes9: MESKRNKPGKATGKGKPVGDKWLDDAGKDSGAPIPDRIADKLRDKEFKNFDDFRKKFWEEVSKDPDLSKQFKGANQENIKQGQAPFARQKDQVGGRRVFELHHDKPISQDGGVYDMNNIRVTTPKRHIDIHRGK and AA sequence of Imdes9: MELKHSISDYTEAEFLEFVKKILELTDEQKQAQLVDEFERLTEHPDGSDLIYYPRDDREDSPEGIVKEIKEWRAANGKSGFKQGLEHHHHHH
How to cite: pET21d-colEdes9/Imdes9 was a gift from Sarel Fleishman (Addgene plasmid # 107117 ; http://n2t.net/addgene:107117 ; RRID:Addgene_107117)
