[The description below was written by a language model from this plasmid's Addgene catalogue record and pLannotate feature annotations shown in this document.]
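Description:
pET21d-colEdes9/Imdes9 is a bacterial expression plasmid built on the pET21d backbone for producing a computationally designed colicin endonuclease and its matching immunity protein, the pair called des9, in E. coli. The sequenced record is about 6.0 kb. It replicates from a ColE1/pMB1-type origin; the adjacent bom and rop elements are characteristic of pBR322-derived pET backbones, although the catalogue lists the plasmid as high copy. Selection is by ampicillin through the β-lactamase gene, and an f1 origin is also present. Short tetracycline-resistance fragments in the annotation are non-functional backbone remnants.

The synthetic insert sits between the NcoI and XhoI sites, downstream of a T7 promoter, a lac operator and the phage T7 gene 10 ribosome binding site, and is followed by the T7 terminator. A plasmid-borne lacI gene supplies repressor, so transcription depends on T7 RNA polymerase in the host and is IPTG-inducible. The two open reading frames are arranged in tandem on a single transcript, separated by only two nucleotides. The first encodes the colicin DNase-domain design, and the second encodes the immunity protein design. The annotation tool matches them to colicin E2 and its immunity protein Im2, which indicates the natural family they resemble. The backbone-encoded C-terminal His tag is fused to the immunity protein only (six histidines, though annotated as a fragment of a longer tag). The small "SET1" hit after the stop region is probably just backbone sequence.

Co-expressing the immunity protein alongside a colicin nuclease generally neutralises the toxic enzyme. Here it should also allow the complex to be recovered through the single tag. The record links the plasmid to work on designing highly specific protein-interaction pairs.
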