Features (pLannotate 1.2.2; 20 found; start..end, strand, type, name):
     16..604     +  rep_origin     ori: high-copy-number ColE1/pMB1/pBR322/pUC origin of replication
    790..929     -  misc_feature   bom: basis of mobility region from pBR322
   1031..1222    -  CDS            rop: Rop protein, which maintains plasmids at low copy number; rop
   1239..1619    +  CDS            YPB1_ECOLX: Protein predicted: Swiss-Prot protein existence level 4. From Escherichia coli.
   1691..1982    -  CDS            TcR (fragment): tetracycline efflux protein; tet; confers resistance to tetracycline
   1997..2018    -  protein_bind   CAP binding site: CAP binding activates transcription in the presence of cAMP. E. coli catabolite activator protein
   2031..3112    -  CDS            lacI: lac repressor; lacI; The lac repressor binds to the lac operator to inhibit transcription in E. coli. This inhibition can be relieved by adding lactose or isopropyl-β-D-thiogalactopyranoside (IPTG).
   3113..3190    -  promoter       lacI promoter: lacI
   3198..3477    -  CDS            TcR (fragment): tetracycline efflux protein; tet; confers resistance to tetracycline
   3499..3517    +  promoter       T7 promoter: promoter for bacteriophage T7 RNA polymerase
   3518..3542    +  protein_bind   lac operator: The lac repressor binds to the lac operator to inhibit transcription in E. coli. This inhibition can be relieved by adding lactose or isopropyl-β-D-thiogalactopyranoside (IPTG). lac repressor encoded by lacI
   3557..3579    +  RBS            RBS: efficient ribosome binding site from bacteriophage T7 gene 10 (Olins and Rangwala, 1989)
   3601..3987    +  CDS            col (fragment): CEA2_ECOLX - Also known as ceaB. Experimental evidence at protein level: Swiss-Prot protein existence level 1. Colicins are polypeptide toxins produced by and active against E.coli and closely related bacteria. From Escherichia coli.
   3993..4244    +  CDS            imm: IMM2_ECOLX - Also known as ceiB. Experimental evidence at protein level: Swiss-Prot protein existence level 1. This protein is able to protect a cell, which harbors the plasmid ColE2 encoding colicin E2, against colicin E2. From Escherichia coli.
   4251..4268    +  CDS            9xHis (fragment): 9xHis affinity tag
   4278..4327    +  CDS            SET1 (fragment): solubility-enhancement tag derived from T7 phage gene 10B
   4335..4382    +  terminator     T7 terminator: transcription terminator for bacteriophage T7 RNA polymerase
   4419..4847    +  rep_origin     f1 ori (sequence partly withheld): f1 bacteriophage origin of replication; arrow indicates direction of (+) strand synthesis
   4900..5004    +  promoter       AmpR promoter: bla
   5005..5865    +  CDS            AmpR: β-lactamase; bla; confers resistance to ampicillin, carbenicillin, and related antibiotics
>Addgene plasmid #107117 | pET21d-colEdes9/Imdes9 | addgene full sequence | sequence record 204348 | Addgene NGS Result
GATCAAAGGATCTTCTTGAGATCCTTTTTTTCTGCGCGTAATCTGCTGCTTGCAAACAAAAAAACCACCG
CTACCAGCGGTGGTTTGTTTGCCGGATCAAGAGCTACCAACTCTTTTTCCGAAGGTAACTGGCTTCAGCA
GAGCGCAGATACCAAATACTGTCCTTCTAGTGTAGCCGTAGTTAGGCCACCACTTCAAGAACTCTGTAGC
ACCGCCTACATACCTCGCTCTGCTAATCCTGTTACCAGTGGCTGCTGCCAGTGGCGATAAGTCGTGTCTT
ACCGGGTTGGACTCAAGACGATAGTTACCGGATAAGGCGCAGCGGTCGGGCTGAACGGGGGGTTCGTGCA
CACAGCCCAGCTTGGAGCGAACGACCTACACCGAACTGAGATACCTACAGCGTGAGCTATGAGAAAGCGC
CACGCTTCCCGAAGGGAGAAAGGCGGACAGGTATCCGGTAAGCGGCAGGGTCGGAACAGGAGAGCGCACG
AGGGAGCTTCCAGGGGGAAACGCCTGGTATCTTTATAGTCCTGTCGGGTTTCGCCACCTCTGACTTGAGC
GTCGATTTTTGTGATGCTCGTCAGGGGGGCGGAGCCTATGGAAAAACGCCAGCAACGCGGCCTTTTTACG
GTTCCTGGCCTTTTGCTGGCCTTTTGCTCACATGTTCTTTCCTGCGTTATCCCCTGATTCTGTGGATAAC
CGTATTACCGCCTTTGAGTGAGCTGATACCGCTCGCCGCAGCCGAACGACCGAGCGCAGCGAGTCAGTGA
GCGAGGAAGCGGAAGAGCGCCTGATGCGGTATTTTCTCCTTACGCATCTGTGCGGTATTTCACACCGCAA
TGGTGCACTCTCAGTACAATCTGCTCTGATGCCGCATAGTTAAGCCAGTATACACTCCGCTATCGCTACG
TGACTGGGTCATGGCTGCGCCCCGACACCCGCCAACACCCGCTGACGCGCCCTGACGGGCTTGTCTGCTC
CCGGCATCCGCTTACAGACAAGCTGTGACCGTCTCCGGGAGCTGCATGTGTCAGAGGTTTTCACCGTCAT
CACCGAAACGCGCGAGGCAGCTGCGGTAAAGCTCATCAGCGTGGTCGTGAAGCGATTCACAGATGTCTGC
CTGTTCATCCGCGTCCAGCTCGTTGAGTTTCTCCAGAAGCGTTAATGTCTGGCTTCTGATAAAGCGGGCC
ATGTTAAGGGCGGTTTTTTCCTGTTTGGTCACTGATGCCTCCGTGTAAGGGGGATTTCTGTTCATGGGGG
TAATGATACCGATGAAACGAGAGAGGATGCTCACGATACGGGTTACTGATGATGAACATGCCCGGTTACT
GGAACGTTGTGAGGGTAAACAACTGGCGGTATGGATGCGGCGGGACCAGAGAAAAATCACTCAGGGTCAA
TGCCAGCGCTTCGTTAATACAGATGTAGGTGTTCCACAGGGTAGCCAGCAGCATCCTGCGATGCAGATCC
GGAACATAATGGTGCAGGGCGCTGACTTCCGCGTTTCCAGACTTTACGAAACACGGAAACCGAAGACCAT
TCATGTTGTTGCTCAGGTCGCAGACGTTTTGCAGCAGCAGTCGCTTCACGTTCGCTCGCGTATCGGTGAT
TCATTCTGCTAACCAGTAAGGCAACCCCGCCAGCCTAGCCGGGTCCTCAACGACAGGAGCACGATCATGC
GCACCCGTGGGGCCGCCATGCCGGCGATAATGGCCTGCTTCTCGCCGAAACGTTTGGTGGCGGGACCAGT
GACGAAGGCTTGAGCGAGGGCGTGCAAGATTCCGAATACCGCAAGCGACAGGCCGATCATCGTCGCGCTC
CAGCGAAAGCGGTCCTCGCCGAAAATGACCCAGAGCGCTGCCGGCACCTGTCCTACGAGTTGCATGATAA
AGAAGACAGTCATAAGTGCGGCGACGATAGTCATGCCCCGCGCCCACCGGAAGGAGCTGACTGGGTTGAA
GGCTCTCAAGGGCATCGGTCGAGATCCCGGTGCCTAATGAGTGAGCTAACTTACATTAATTGCGTTGCGC
TCACTGCCCGCTTTCCAGTCGGGAAACTGTCGTGCCAGCTGCATTAATGAATCGGCCAACGCGCGGGGAG
AGGCGGTTTGCGTATTGGGCGCCAGGGTGGTTTTTCTTTTCACCAGTGAGACGGGCAACAGCTGATTGCC
CTTCACCGCCTGGCCCTGAGAGAGTTGCAGCAAGCGGTCCACGCTGGTTTGCCCCAGCAGGCGAAAATCC
TGTTTGATGGTGGTTAACGGCGGGATATAACATGAGCTGTCTTCGGTATCGTCGTATCCCACTACCGAGA
TATCCGCACCAACGCGCAGCCCGGACTCGGTAATGGCGCGCATTGCGCCCAGCGCCATCTGATCGTTGGC
AACCAGCATCGCAGTGGGAACGATGCCCTCATTCAGCATTTGCATGGTTTGTTGAAAACCGGACATGGCA
CTCCAGTCGCCTTCCCGTTCCGCTATCGGCTGAATTTGATTGCGAGTGAGATATTTATGCCAGCCAGCCA
GACGCAGACGCGCCGAGACAGAACTTAATGGGCCCGCTAACAGCGCGATTTGCTGGTGACCCAATGCGAC
CAGATGCTCCACGCCCAGTCGCGTACCGTCTTCATGGGAGAAAATAATACTGTTGATGGGTGTCTGGTCA
GAGACATCAAGAAATAACGCCGGAACATTAGTGCAGGCAGCTTCCACAGCAATGGCATCCTGGTCATCCA
GCGGATAGTTAATGATCAGCCCACTGACGCGTTGCGCGAGAAGATTGTGCACCGCCGCTTTACAGGCTTC
GACGCCGCTTCGTTCTACCATCGACACCACCACGCTGGCACCCAGTTGATCGGCGCGAGATTTAATCGCC
GCGACAATTTGCGACGGCGCGTGCAGGGCCAGACTGGAGGTGGCAACGCCAATCAGCAACGACTGTTTGC
CCGCCAGTTGTTGTGCCACGCGGTTGGGAATGTAATTCAGCTCCGCCATCGCCGCTTCCACTTTTTCCCG
CGTTTTCGCAGAAACGTGGCTGGCCTGGTTCACCACGCGGGAAACGGTCTGATAAGAGACACCGGCATAC
TCTGCGACATCGTATAACGTTACTGGTTTCACATTCACCACCCTGAATTGACTCTCTTCCGGGCGCTATC
ATGCCATACCGCGAAAGGTTTTGCGCCATTCGATGGTGTCCGGGATCTCGACGCTCTCCCTTATGCGACT
CCTGCATTAGGAAGCAGCCCAGTAGTAGGTTGAGGCCGTTGAGCACCGCCGCCGCAAGGAATGGTGCATG
CAAGGAGATGGCGCCCAACAGTCCCCCGGCCACGGGGCCTGCCACCATACCCACGCCGAAACAAGCGCTC
ATGAGCCCGAAGTGGCGAGCCCGATCTTCCCCATCGGTGATGTCTGCGATATAGGCGCCAGCAACCGCAC
CTGTGGCGCCGGTGATGCCGGCCACGATGCGTCCGGCGTAGAGGATCGAGATCTCGATCCCGCGAAATTA
ATACGACTCACTATAGGGGAATTGTGAGCGGATAACAATTCCCCTCTAGAAATAATTTTGTTTAACTTTA
AGAAGGAGATATACCATGGAGAGTAAACGGAATAAGCCAGGGAAGGCGACAGGTAAAGGTAAACCAGTTG
GTGATAAATGGCTGGATGATGCAGGTAAAGATTCAGGAGCGCCAATTCCAGATCGCATTGCTGATAAGTT
GCGTGATAAAGAATTTAAAAACTTTGACGATTTCCGGAAGAAATTCTGGGAAGAAGTGTCAAAAGATCCC
GATCTTAGTAAGCAATTTAAAGGCGCGAATCAAGAAAACATTAAGCAAGGACAAGCACCTTTTGCAAGGC
AAAAAGACCAAGTAGGTGGTAGGAGGGTCTTTGAATTACATCATGATAAACCAATCAGTCAGGATGGTGG
TGTCTATGATATGAATAATATCAGAGTGACCACACCTAAGCGACATATTGATATTCATCGGGGTAAGTAA
AAATGGAACTGAAACATAGTATTAGTGATTATACCGAGGCTGAATTTCTGGAGTTTGTAAAAAAAATATT
AGAGTTAACTGACGAACAGAAACAGGCTCAGCTGGTGGACGAGTTTGAGCGATTAACTGAGCACCCAGAC
GGTTCAGATCTGATTTATTATCCTCGCGATGACAGGGAAGATAGTCCTGAAGGGATTGTCAAGGAAATTA
AAGAATGGCGAGCTGCTAACGGTAAGTCAGGATTTAAACAGGGCCTCGAGCACCACCACCACCACCACTG
AGATCCGGCTGCTAACAAAGCCCGAAAGGAAGCTGAGTTGGCTGCTGCCACCGCTGAGCAATAACTAGCA
TAACCCCTTGGGGCCTCTAAACGGGTCTTGAGGGGTTTTTTGCTGAAAGGAGGAACTATATCCGGATTGG
CGAATGGG
[124 nt withheld, positions 4419-4542]
C
[91 nt withheld, positions 4544-4634]
A
[49 nt withheld, positions 4636-4684]
CCTTTGACGTTGGAGTCCACGTTCTTTAATAGTGGACTCTTGTTCCAAACTGGAACAACACTCAACCCTA
TCTCGGTCTATTCTTTTGATTTATAAGGGATTTTGCCGATTTCGGCCTATTGGTTAAAAAATGAGCTGAT
TTAACAAAAATTTAACGCGAATTTTAACAAAATATTAACGCTTACAATTTAGGTGGCACTTTTCGGGGAA
ATGTGCGCGGAACCCCTATTTGTTTATTTTTCTAAATACATTCAAATATGTATCCGCTCATGAGACAATA
ACCCTGATAAATGCTTCAATAATATTGAAAAAGGAAGAGTATGAGTATTCAACATTTCCGTGTCGCCCTT
ATTCCCTTTTTTGCGGCATTTTGCCTTCCTGTTTTTGCTCACCCAGAAACGCTGGTGAAAGTAAAAGATG
CTGAAGATCAGTTGGGTGCACGAGTGGGTTACATCGAACTGGATCTCAACAGCGGTAAGATCCTTGAGAG
TTTTCGCCCCGAAGAACGTTTTCCAATGATGAGCACTTTTAAAGTTCTGCTATGTGGCGCGGTATTATCC
CGTATTGACGCCGGGCAAGAGCAACTCGGTCGCCGCATACACTATTCTCAGAATGACTTGGTTGAGTACT
CACCAGTCACAGAAAAGCATCTTACGGATGGCATGACAGTAAGAGAATTATGCAGTGCTGCCATAACCAT
GAGTGATAACACTGCGGCCAACTTACTTCTGACAACGATCGGAGGACCGAAGGAGCTAACCGCTTTTTTG
CACAACATGGGGGATCATGTAACTCGCCTTGATCGTTGGGAACCGGAGCTGAATGAAGCCATACCAAACG
ACGAGCGTGACACCACGATGCCTGCAGCAATGGCAACAACGTTGCGCAAACTATTAACTGGCGAACTACT
TACTCTAGCTTCCCGGCAACAATTAATAGACTGGATGGAGGCGGATAAAGTTGCAGGACCACTTCTGCGC
TCGGCCCTTCCGGCTGGCTGGTTTATTGCTGATAAATCTGGAGCCGGTGAGCGTGGGTCTCGCGGTATCA
TTGCAGCACTGGGGCCAGATGGTAAGCCCTCCCGTATCGTAGTTATCTACACGACGGGGAGTCAGGCAAC
TATGGATGAACGAAATAGACAGATCGCTGAGATAGGTGCCTCACTGATTAAGCATTGGTAACTGTCAGAC
CAAGTTTACTCATATATACTTTAGATTGATTTAAAACTTCATTTTTAATTTAAAAGGATCTAGGTGAAGA
TCCTTTTTGATAATCTCATGACCAAAATCCCTTAACGTGAGTTTTCGTTCCACTGAGCGTCAGACCCCGT
AGAAAA
